>Addgene plasmid #1365 | pPS2167 | addgene partial sequence | sequence record 80797 | pGEX-3 5'-CCGGGAGCTGCATGTGTCAGAGG-3'
TCACCGAAACGCGCGAGACGAAAGGGCCTCGTGATACGCCTATTTTTATAGGTTAATGTCATGATAATAA
TGGTTTCTTAGGACGGATCGCTTGCCTGTAACTTACACGCGCCTCGTATCTTTTAATGATGGAATAATTT
GGGAATTTACTCTGTGTTTATTTATTTTTATGTTTTGTATTTGGATTTTAGAAAGTAAATAAAGAAGGTA
GAAGAGTTACGGAATGAAGAAAAAAAAATAAACAAAGGTTTAAAAAATTTCAACAAAAAGCGTACTTTAC
ATATATATTTATTAGACAAGAAAAGCAGATTAAATAGATATACATTCGATTAACGATAAGTAAAATGTAA
AATCACAGGATTTTCGTGTGTGGTCTTCTACACAGACAAGATGAAACAATTCGGCATTAATACCTGAGAG
CAGGAAGAGCAAGATAAAAGGTAGTATTTGTTGGCGATCCCCCTAGAGTCTTTTACATCTTCGGAAAACA
AAAACTATTTTTTCTTTAATTTCTTTTTTTACTTTCTATTTTTAATTTATATATTTATATTAAAAAATTT
AAATTATAATTATTTTTATAGCACGTGATGAAAAGGACCCAGGTGGCACTTTTCGGGGAAATGTGCGCGG
AACCCCTATTTGTTTATTTTTCTAAATACATTCAAATATGTATCCGCTCATGAGACAATAACCCTGATAA
ATGCTTCAATAATATTGAAAAAGGAAGAGTATGAGTATTCAACATTTCCGTGTCGCCCTTATTCCCTTTT
TTGCGGCATTTTGCCTTCCTGTTTTTGCTCACCCAGAAACGCTGGTGAAAGTAAAAGATGCTGAAGATCA
GTTGGGTGCACGAGTGGGTTACATCGAACTGGATCTCAACAGCGGTAAGATCCTTGAGAGTTTTCGCCCC
GAAGAACGTTTTCCAATGATGAGCACTTTTAAAGTTCTGCTATGTGGCGCGGTATTATCCCGTATTGACG
CCGGGCAAGAGCAACTCGGTCGCCGCATACACTAT
