>Addgene plasmid #1365 | pPS2167 | addgene partial sequence | sequence record 80798 | pRSII-F1 5'-CGGCATCAGAGCAGATTGTAC-3'
ATATCGACTACGTCGTTAAGGCCGTTTCTGACAGAGTAAAATTCTTGAGGGAACTTTCACCATTATGGGA
AATGGTTCAAGAAGGTATTGACTTAAACTCCATCAAATGGTCAGGTCATTGAGTGTTTTTTATTTGTTGT
ATTTTTTTTTTTTTAGAGAAAATCCTCCAATATATAAATTAGGAATCATAGTTTCATGATTTTCTGTTAC
ACCTAACTTTTTGTGTGGTGCCCTCCTCCTTGTCAATATTAATGTTAAAGTGCAATTCTTTTTCCTTATC
ACGTTGAGCCATTAGTATCAATTTGCTTACCTGTATTCCTTTACATCCTCCTTTTTCTCCTTCTTGATAA
ATGTATGTAGATTGCGTATATAGTTTCGTCTACCCTATGAACATATTCCATTTTGTAATTTCGTGTCGTT
TCTATTATGAATTTCATTTATAAAGTTTATGTACAAATATCATAAAAAAAGAGAATCTTTTTAAGCAAGG
ATTTTCTTAACTTCTTCGGCGACAGCATCACCGACTTCGGTGGTACTGTTGGAACCACCTAAATCACCAG
TTCTGATACCTGCATCCAAAACCTTTTTAACTGCATCTTCAATGGCCTTACCTTCTTCAGGCAAGTTCAA
TGACAATTTCAACATCATTGCAGCAGACAAGATAGTGGCGATAGGGTTGACCTTATTCTTTGGCAAATCT
GGAGCAGAACCGTGGCATGGTTCGTACAAACCAAATGCGGTGTTCTTGTCTGGCAAAGAGGCCAAGGACG
CAGATGGCAACAAACCCAAGGAACCTGGGATAACGGAGGCTTCATCGGAGATGATATCACCAAACATGTT
GCTGGTGATTATAATACCATTTAGGTGGGTTGGGTTCTTAACTAGGATCATGGCGGCAGAATCAATCAAT
TGATGTTGAACCTTCAATGTAGGGAATTCGTTCTTGATGGTTTCCTCCACAGTTTTTCTCCATAATCTTG
AAGAGGCCAAAACATTAGCTTTATCCAAGGAC
