>Addgene plasmid #1365 | pPS2167 | addgene partial sequence | sequence record 80799 | GFP-R 5'-CCATCTAATTCAACAAGAATTGGGACAAC-3'
GAGAGTTCTTCTCCTTTGCTAGCCATAGCTCGAGCTTTATCGAGCACATCAGCGTCGTACTTTTGCTTGA
ACCAAGAGACGGTGTCTTCCTTAGTTGTCTTGTGGGAGTTACCAACAGTACCCTTACATCTCTTTCTTCT
AGTGACTCTAGCACCTGGTCTGTTCATGACGACATAGAAATCCATACCGAAAATACCGATGGATGGGTCA
TACTTGATACCCAAGTCAATGTGTTCGTCAATACCGAAACCGAAGTTACCGGTAGCAGAGAAGTTTCTGT
CTCTCAATTGGTATTCCTTGACCTTCAAACCTCTTTCCAAAATTTCTTCAGCCTTTGGACCTCTGACGGT
AACGTGAACAGCAATTTTTTCGTTTCTTCTGATACCGAAAGTTCTGACAGTGTATCTGGCCTTGGATTGA
ACTGGAGTTTGACCAGATAATTGTTCTAAAACCTTGGAGGCTCTGGTTAATCTGTCACCAGATTCACCAA
CGGAGATGTTCAAGACCAATTTCTCGATCTTCAAATCACGCATAGGGTTTTGGGCTTTAGTAGACATCTT
GGACGCGTATTTTTGTATATGTTGGGCTTTCAAGGGTAACTGATGCTAAACGTTATAATACACGAAATGA
ATGCCTCTCTTAACAGTATACTTCTTTAATGATGAGTTATGTCCAAGTTTCAATTTGGTATCCTAGCTTC
GCTATTCGCAGAGCGGGTTCCAAAAGATCTTCGGATAAAAATAAAAAGAAGGCGGTGAAAACAAAAAGAA
TATTAAAAAAAGTAATGTATGGGTTCTCGTTGTACGGATGTTTAAAATGTCCTGAAAAATACCAATTAGA
CGGTTCTGTGCTTGTTATATATAGATGTCTATACGACTCAACATATGTATGTTGCTGCATTTTAGAAAAA
AATTAGGCATTAAACATTAGGCTACACAGGAAATAATGTTTCCTATCAAAAGAGTTCTAACTTGAATTGT
TCCTTCACAATTAAAAAAAATAA
