>Addgene plasmid #1365 | pPS2167 | addgene partial sequence | sequence record 80800 | M13pUC-Fwd 5'-CCCAGTCACGACGTTGTAAAACG-3'
GTGAATTGTAATACGACTCACTATAGGGCGAATTGGAGCTCCACCGCGGTGGCGGCCGCTCTAGAACTAG
TGCAGGATTACGAAGACTTCGAACCTGAAGAAGGCGAAGAAGAGGAAGAGGAAGACGGTCAAGGCAGGTG
GTCCGAAGACGAACAAGAAGATGGACAAATTGAAGAACCTGAACAAGAAGAAGAAGGTGCTGTTGAAGAA
CATGAACAAGTCGGACACCAGCAAAGTGAGTCTCTTCCCCAACAAACAACAGCTTAATCAAAATAAATCA
ACAATCTATTAGAAACAAAAAAAAAAAAAAACCAGCAGAAAAGAACAAGTTACCATACTAATTAATCTCT
TTTAATTAATGCGTGGACAGATAATCATTTCTGTTCCCTCACTCTGAAAAAATTGTTTTATTTTCCTATT
TTTTTTTTCATCTATTATTGTATTTTGCCCTCTCCTCACTCCTTACTTTAGTCTATTATCAATATCTCTT
CCACCTCCTAAATATGTACTCTTTTATTTTTTTTAATTGTGAAGGAACAATTCAAGTTAGAACTCTTTTG
ATAGGAAACATTATTTCCTGTGTAGCCTAATGTTTAATGCCTAATTTTTTTCTAAAATGCAGCAACATAC
ATATGTTGAGTCGTATAGACATCTATATATAACAAGCACAGAACCGTCTAATTGGTATTTTTCAGGACAT
TTTAAACATCCGTACAACGAGAACCCATACATTACTTTTTTTAATATTCTTTTTGTTTTCACCGCCTTCT
TTTTATTTTTATCCGAAGATCTTTTGGAACCCGCTCTGCGAATAGCGAAGCTAGGATACCAAATTGAAAC
TTGGACATAACTCATCATTAAAGAAGTATACTGTTAAGAGAGGCATTCATTTCGTGTATTATAACGTTTA
GCATCAGTTACCCTTGAAAGCCCAACATATACAAAAATACGCGTCCAAGATGTCTACTAAAGCCCAAAAC
CCTATGCGTGATTTGAAGATCGAGAAATTGGTCTTGAACATCTCCGTTGGTGAATCTGGTGACAGATTAA
CCAGAGCCTCCAAGGTTTTAGAACAATTATCTGGTCAAACTCCAGTTCAATCCAAGGCCAGATACACTGT
CAGAACTTTCGGTATCAGAAGAAACGAAAAAATTGCTGTTCACGTTACCGTCA
