>Addgene plasmid #1365 | pPS2167 | addgene partial sequence | sequence record 80801 | GFP-F 5'-GGTCCTTCTTGAGTTTGTAAC-3'
CATGGCATGGATGAACTATACAAAGGATCCGGCTGCTAACAAAGCCCGAAAGGAAGCTTCGGTATACTTA
TTTTTACTCCCCCTTCTGTGTTTTCTTCTTTTTTTTTGTGTTTCTTTCGTGGCTGTTTCTTAATCTTATA
CGTACCTTTATCTATTTCCGTACAGTTGTAATCTATCTTCTTTAGATCTTGCCATTTTTTATGCGGTATA
TCCCAATGGCATTTTTTAGCTACGAGACTGGCCACGTCATCACAGAATCCCAACAGGTTTAAGTCAAACT
CTGCATGTGTAACCATATCCCTATTGATCAAAATCTGCGGAACATGTGAAGGTACCAGCTTTTGTTCCCT
TTAGTGAGGGTTAATTTCGAGCTTGGCGTAATCATGGTCATAGCTGTTTCCTGTGTGAAATTGTTATCCG
CTCACAATTCCACACAACATACGAGCCGGAAGCATAAAGTGTAAAGCCTGGGGTGCCTAATGAGTGAGCT
AACTCACATTAATTGCGTTGCGCTCACTGCCCGCTTTCCAGTCGGGAAACCTGTCGTGCCAGCTGCATTA
ATGAATCGGCCAACGCGCGGGGAGAGGCGGTTTGCGTATTGGGCGCTCTTCCGCTTCCTCGCTCACTGAC
TCGCTGCGCTCGGTCGTTCGGCTGCGGCGAGCGGTATCAGCTCACTCAAAGGCGGTAATACGGTTATCCA
CAGAATCAGGGGATAACGCAGGAAAGAACATGTGAGCAAAAGGCCAGCAAAAGGCCAGGAACCGTAAAAA
GGCCGCGTTGCTGGCGTTTTTCCATAGGCTCCGCCCCCCTGACGAGCATCACAAAAATCGACGCTCAAGT
CAGAGGTGGCGAAACCCGACAGGACTATAAAGATACCAGGCGTTTCCCCCTGGAAGCTCCCTCGTGCGCT
CTCCTGTTCCGACCCTGCCGCTTACCGGATACCTGTCCGCCTTTCTCCCTTCGGGAAGCGTG
