[The description below was written by a language model from this plasmid's Addgene catalogue record.]
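Description:
pPS2167 is a yeast expression plasmid built on the pPS1629 backbone, a centromeric (CEN) vector that is maintained at low copy number in Saccharomyces cerevisiae and segregates stably much like a small chromosome. Selection in yeast relies on the LEU2 auxotrophic marker, which complements leucine auxotrophy in leu2 host strains, while propagation in E. coli uses ampicillin resistance; the plasmid is also listed as low copy in bacteria.

The insert is RPL11B from budding yeast, which encodes a protein of the large (60S) ribosomal subunit. It was cloned between SpeI and XhoI sites, both of which remain intact, placing the coding sequence upstream of and in frame with a GFP open reading frame already present in the backbone, so that the product is Rpl11b carrying a C-terminal GFP tag. According to the depositor's notes, the GFP ORF is followed by the 3′UTR of NUF2, which would supply the transcription termination and mRNA 3′-end processing signals for the fusion transcript. The record does not state which promoter drives expression of the fusion, and no feature table is available to clarify this; a T7 primer site is noted upstream of the insert for sequencing.

The associated publication concerns nuclear export of the 60S ribosomal subunit in vivo. This suggests the construct serves as a fluorescent reporter for large-subunit localisation in living yeast, for example to reveal nuclear accumulation of the GFP signal when subunit export is impaired in mutant strains.
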