Addgene plasmid #1365: pPS2167
Depositing lab: Pamela Silver. Depositing organization: Dana-Farber Cancer Institute. Publication: Factors affecting nuclear export of the 60S ribosomal subunit in vivo. Stage-Zimmermann T, Schmidt U, Silver PA. Mol Biol Cell 2000 Nov;11(11):3777-89. 10.1091/mbc.11.11.3777 PubMed 11071906.
Backbone
  Vector backbone: pPS1629
  Vector type: Yeast Expression
  Selectable markers: LEU2
Growth in bacteria
  Bacterial resistance: Ampicillin, 100 μg/mL
  Growth temperature: 37°C
  Growth strain: DH5alpha
  Copy number: Low Copy
Gene/Insert
  Gene/Insert name: RPL11B
  Species: S. cerevisiae (budding yeast)
  Entrez Gene: RPL11B
  Tag / fusion protein: GFP (C terminal on backbone)
  Cloning method: Restriction Enzyme; 5′ cloning site SpeI (not destroyed); 3′ cloning site XhoI (not destroyed)
  Sequencing primers: 5′ T7
Terms and licenses: Academic/Nonprofit Terms; Industry Terms: Not Available to Industry
Depositor comments: CEN vector with ORF of GFP followed by the 3'UTR of NUF2.
How to cite: pPS2167 was a gift from Pamela Silver (Addgene plasmid # 1365 ; http://n2t.net/addgene:1365 ; RRID:Addgene_1365)
